Addgene plasmid #53503: pUAST 6xmyc Rab35 WT
Depositing lab: Matthew Scott. Depositing organization: Stanford University. Publication: Rab35 controls actin bundling by recruiting fascin as an effector protein. Zhang J, Fonovic M, Suyama K, Bogyo M, Scott MP. Science. 2009 Sep 4;325(5945):1250-4. doi: 10.1126/science.1174921. PubMed 19729655.
Backbone
  Vector backbone: pUAST
  Vector type: Insect Expression
Growth in bacteria
  Bacterial resistance: Ampicillin, 100 μg/mL
  Growth temperature: 37°C
  Growth strain: DH5alpha
  Copy number: Unknown
Gene/Insert
  Gene/Insert name: Rab35
  Species: D. melanogaster (fly)
  Entrez Gene: Rab35 (a.k.a. Dmel_CG9575, CG9575, DRab35, DmRab35, Dmel\CG9575, dRab35, rab35)
  Promoter: GAL4
  Tag / fusion protein: 6xmyc (N terminal on backbone)
  Cloning method: Gateway Cloning
  Sequencing primers: 5′ pCasper-hs; 3′ SV40pA-R
Terms and licenses: Academic/Nonprofit Terms; Industry Terms: Not Available to Industry
How to cite: pUAST 6xmyc Rab35 WT was a gift from Matthew Scott (Addgene plasmid # 53503 ; http://n2t.net/addgene:53503 ; RRID:Addgene_53503)
