[The description below was written by a language model from this plasmid's Addgene catalogue record.]
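Description:
pUAST 6xmyc Rab35 WT is an insect expression plasmid built on the pUAST backbone, the classic Drosophila vector for GAL4/UAS-controlled transgene expression. It is propagated in E. coli under ampicillin selection; the record lists the copy number as unknown and does not include a feature table, so the replication origin and other backbone elements are not itemised. pUAST vectors in general carry P-element ends for germline transformation and a mini-white eye-colour marker for identifying transgenic flies, though these parts are not individually documented here.

The insert is the wild-type coding sequence of Drosophila melanogaster Rab35 (CG9575), a small Rab-family GTPase, introduced by Gateway recombination. The promoter is recorded as GAL4, meaning GAL4-responsive: in pUAST, upstream activating sequences sit in front of a minimal heat-shock promoter, so transcription depends on a separately supplied GAL4 driver. This allows tissue- or stage-specific expression in flies carrying a chosen driver line, or expression in cultured insect cells co-transfected with a GAL4 source. The listed sequencing primers are consistent with an hsp70-type promoter upstream and an SV40 polyadenylation signal downstream of the insert. A 6xmyc epitope tag encoded by the backbone is fused to the N terminus of Rab35, leaving free the C terminus, which in Rab proteins is typically lipid-modified for membrane attachment. The tag permits detection by immunoblotting or immunofluorescence and pull-down with anti-myc antibodies.

The associated publication concerns Rab35 control of actin bundling through recruitment of fascin as an effector. This construct therefore provides tagged wild-type Rab35 for localisation, interaction and overexpression studies, and the "WT" label suggests it is a reference for comparison with mutant forms.
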