>Addgene plasmid #53503 | pUAST 6xmyc Rab35 WT | addgene partial sequence | sequence record 86663 | pCasper-hs 5'-GCAACTACTGAAATCTGCCAAG-3'
ACTCTGAATAGGGAATTGGGAATTATCGAGGCCTGTCTAGAGAAGCTCCGCCACCATGGAGCAAAAGCTC
ATTTCTGAAGAGGACTTGAATGAAATGGAGCAAAAGCTCATTTCTGAAGAGGACTTGAATGAAATGGAGC
AAAAGCTCATTTCTGAAGAGGACTTGAATGAAATGGAGCAAAAGCTCATTTCTGAAGAGGACTTGAATGA
AATGGAGCAAAAGCTCATTTCTGAAGAGGACTTGAATGAAATGGAGAGCTTGGGCGACCTCACCATGGAG
CAAAAGCTCATTTCTGAAGAGGACTTGAATCACCGGTATACAAGTTTGTACAAAAAAGCAGGCTTAATGG
CACGCGGCTTCGATCATCTATTCAAGTTGCTAATAATCGGCGATAGCGGCGTGGGCAAGTCGTCGCTGCT
CATCCGGTTCTCGGACGACACATTCTCAGGCAGTTACATCACCACCATCGGCGTGGACTTTAAGATCCGC
ACCGTGGACATCGAGGGCATGCGCGTAAAGCTGCAGATCTGGGACACGGCCGGGCAGGAGCGCTTCCGGA
CAATCACCAGCACCTACTACCGCGGCACCCACGGCGTCATTGTCGTCTACGACGTCACGAACGGCGAATC
CTTTGCGAACGTCCGCCGCTGGCTGGAGGAGATCCAGAATAACTGCGATGTGGTTAAAAAAGTATTAGTG
GGCAACAAGAACGACGATCCGGACAGGAAGGTGGTCATTACCGAAGACGCGCAACGGTTTGCGAAACAAA
TGGACATCGAGCTATTCGAGACATCTGCCAAAGACAACATAAACGTGGAGAACATGTTCTTGTCGATTAC
GCGACAGGTGCTCGATCACAAGCTGCGCACCTCCC
